>Addgene plasmid #154316 | pJW1787 | addgene full sequence | sequence record 309451 | Addgene NGS Result
GTCCTAGCTCTTCGGGTGGCGGCAGCGGAGGAGAGAATCTGTACTTTCAATCCGGATCCGGAGGTGGCGG
GATGGCTTCTTCTCTTCGTCAGATCCTCGACTCTCAGAAGATGGAGTGGCGTTCTAACGCTGGAGGATCT
GGCGGAGGAGGCAGTGGTAGTGGCAGTATGCCTAAAGATCCAGCCAAACCTCCGGCCAAGGCACAAGTTG
TGGGATGGCCACCGGTGAGATCATACCGGAAGAACGTGATGGTTTCCTGCCAAAAATCAAGCGGTGGCCC
GGAGGCGGCGGCGTTCGTGAAGGGTGGTGGCGGTTCTGGCTCAGGATCTGACTACAAAGACCATGACGGT
GATTATAAAGATCATGATATCGATTACAAGGATGACGATGACAAGACGCGAAGAGCGACCCAGCTTTTTT
GTACAAAGTTGGCATTATAAAAAAGCATTGCTCATCAATTTGTTGCAACGAACAGGTCACTATCAGTCAA
AATAAAATCATTATTTGGGGCCCGAGCTTAAGACTGGCCGTCGTTTTACAACGTCGTGACTGGGAAAACA
TCCATGCTAGCGTTAACGCGAGAGTAGGGAACTGCCAGGCATCAAATAAAACGAAAGGCTCAGTCGGAAG
ACTGGGCCTTTCGTTTTATCTGTTGTTTGTCGGTGAACGCTCTCCTGAGTAGGACAAATCCGCCGGGAGC
GGATTTGAACGTTGTGAAGCAACGGCCCGGAGGGTGGCGGGCAGGACGCCCGCCATAAACTGCCAGGCAT
CAAACTAAGCAGAAGGCCATCCTGACGGATGGCCTTTTTGCGTTTCTACAAACTCTTCCTGGCTAGCGGT
ACGCGTATTAATTGCGTTGCGCTCACTGCCCGCTTTCCAGTCGGGAAACCTGTCGTGCCAGCTGCATTAA
TGAATCGGCCAACGCGCGGGGAGAGGCGGTTTGCGTATTGGGCGCTCTTCCGCTTCCTCGCTCACTGACT
CGCTGCGCTCGGTCGTTCGGCTGCGGCGAGCGGTATCAGCTCACTCAAAGGCGGTAATACGGTTATCCAC
AGAATCAGGGGATAACGCAGGAAAGAACATGTGAGCAAAAGGCCAGCAAAAGGCCAGGAACCGTAAAAAG
GCCGCGTTGCTGGCGTTTTTCCATAGGCTCCGCCCCCCTGACGAGCATCACAAAAATCGACGCTCAAGTC
AGAGGTGGCGAAACCCGACAGGACTATAAAGATACCAGGCGTTTCCCCCTGGAAGCTCCCTCGTGCGCTC
TCCTGTTCCGACCCTGCCGCTTACCGGATACCTGTCCGCCTTTCTCCCTTCGGGAAGCGTGGCGCTTTCT
CATAGCTCACGCTGTAGGTATCTCAGTTCGGTGTAGGTCGTTCGCTCCAAGCTGGGCTGTGTGCACGAAC
CCCCCGTTCAGCCCGACCGCTGCGCCTTATCCGGTAACTATCGTCTTGAGTCCAACCCGGTAAGACACGA
CTTATCGCCACTGGCAGCAGCCACTGGTAACAGGATTAGCAGAGCGAGGTATGTAGGCGGTGCTACAGAG
TTCTTGAAGTGGTGGCCTAACTACGGCTACACTAGAAGAACAGTATTTGGTATCTGCGCTCTGCTGAAGC
CAGTTACCTTCGGAAAAAGAGTTGGTAGCTCTTGATCCGGCAAACAAACCACCGCTGGTAGCGGTGGTTT
TTTTGTTTGCAAGCAGCAGATTACGCGCAGAAAAAAAGGATCTCAAGAAGATCCTTTGATCTTTTCTACG
GGGTCTGACGCTCAGTGGAACGACGCGTAACTCACGTTAAGGGATTTTGGTCATGAGCTTGCGCCGTCCC
GTCAAGTCAGCGTAATGCTCTGCCAGTGTTACAACCAATTAACCAATTCTGATTAGAAAAACTCATCGAG
CATCAAATGAAACTGCAATTTATTCATATCAGGATTATCAATACCATATTTTTGAAAAAGCCGTTTCTGT
AATGAAGGAGAAAACTCACCGAGGCAGTTCCATAGGATGGCAAGATCCTGGTATCGGTCTGCGATTCCGA
CTCGTCCAACATCAATACAACCTATTAATTTCCCCTCGTCAAAAATAAGGTTATCAAGTGAGAAATCACC
ATGAGTGACGACTGAATCCGGTGAGAATGGCAAAAGTTTATGCATTTCTTTCCAGACTTGTTCAACAGGC
CAGCCATTACGCTCGTCATCAAAATCACTCGCATCAACCAAACCGTTATTCATTCGTGATTGCGCCTGAG
CGAGACGAAATACGCGATCGCTGTTAAAAGGACAATTACAAACAGGAATCGAATGCAACCGGCGCAGGAA
CACTGCCAGCGCATCAACAATATTTTCACCTGAATCAGGATATTCTTCTAATACCTGGAATGCTGTTTTT
CCGGGGATCGCAGTGGTGAGTAACCATGCATCATCAGGAGTACGGATAAAATGCTTGATGGTCGGAAGAG
GCATAAATTCCGTCAGCCAGTTTAGTCTGACCATCTCATCTGTAACATCATTGGCAACGCTACCTTTGCC
ATGTTTCAGAAACAACTCTGGCGCATCGGGCTTCCCATACAAGCGATAGATTGTCGCACCTGATTGCCCG
ACATTATCGCGAGCCCATTTATACCCATATAAATCAGCATCCATGTTGGAATTTAATCGCGGCCTCGACG
TTTCCCGTTGAATATGGCTCATAACACCCCTTGTATTACTGTTTATGTAAGCAGACAGTTTTATTGTTCA
TGATGATATATTTTTATCTTGTGCAATGTAACATCAGAGATTTTGAGACACGGGCCAGAGCTGCCAGGAA
ACAGCTATGACCATGTAATACGACTCACTATAGGGGATATCAGCTGGATGGCAAATAATGATTTTATTTT
GACTGATAGTGACCTGTTCGTTGCAACAAATTGATAAGCAATGCTTTCTTATAATGCCAACTTTGTACAA
GAAAGCTGG
Features (pLannotate 1.2.2; 11 found; start..end, strand, type, name):
    171..303     +  CDS            mini-AID (fragment): minimal degron from the auxin-responsive IAA17 protein of Arabidopsis thaliana (Kubota et al., 2013) acts as an auxin-inducible degron (AID) in the presence of TIR1
    330..395     +  CDS            3xFLAG: three tandem FLAG® epitope tags, followed by an enterokinase cleavage site
    408..507     -  protein_bind   attL2: mutant version of attL; recombination site for the Gateway® LR reaction LR Clonase™
    523..559     +  CDS            lacZα (fragment): LacZα fragment of β-galactosidase; lacZ fragment
    606..649     -  terminator     rrnB T1 terminator: Escherichia coli rrnB; transcription terminator T1 from the E. coli rrnB gene
    781..808     +  terminator     rrnB T2 terminator: transcription terminator T2 from the E. coli rrnB gene
    863..955     -  CDS            lacI (fragment): lac repressor; lacI; The lac repressor binds to the lac operator to inhibit transcription in E. coli. This inhibition can be relieved by adding lactose or isopropyl-β-D-thiogalactopyranoside (IPTG).
   1138..1726    -  rep_origin     ori: high-copy-number ColE1/pMB1/pBR322/pUC origin of replication
   1873..2682    -  CDS            KanR: aminoglycoside phosphotransferase; aph(3')-Ia; confers resistance to kanamycin in bacteria or G418 (Geneticin®) in eukaryotes
   2816..2834    +  promoter       T7 promoter: promoter for bacteriophage T7 RNA polymerase
   2852..2       +  protein_bind   attL2 (across the origin): mutant version of attL; recombination site for the Gateway® LR reaction LR Clonase™
