[The description below was written by a language model from this plasmid's Addgene catalogue record and pLannotate feature annotations shown in this document.]
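Description:
pJW1787 is a small bacterial donor plasmid built on the pDONR221 Gateway entry backbone. It supplies a modular tag cassette for the N-terminal tag (NT) slot of the SapTrap cloning system, which assembles CRISPR/Cas9 homology-directed repair templates for genome editing in Caenorhabditis elegans. The plasmid is propagated in E. coli at high copy from a ColE1/pUC-type origin and selected with kanamycin through an aminoglycoside phosphotransferase gene. The sequenced record is about 2.9 kb. Backbone remnants in the annotation include att-type Gateway recombination sites flanking the insert, rrnB T1 and T2 terminators, a T7 promoter, and short lacZα and lacI fragments. None of these serves the cassette's purpose in worms.

The roughly 400 bp insert, introduced by Gibson cloning, encodes a linker, a TEV protease cleavage site, a BioTag, the AID* minimal auxin-inducible degron derived from Arabidopsis IAA17, and a 3xFLAG epitope. The feature table detects only the degron fragment and the 3xFLAG; the linker, TEV site and BioTag come from the catalogue description alone. The cassette has no promoter of its own in the record, which fits its role as a coding module fused in frame to an endogenous gene once it is assembled into a repair template. Knocked in at a target locus, the tag allows several uses:

- **Conditional depletion:** the degron permits auxin-triggered degradation of the tagged protein in animals expressing TIR1.
- **Detection and purification:** the 3xFLAG supports immunodetection or immunoprecipitation.
- **Biotin-based capture:** the BioTag, presumably a biotin acceptor sequence, would allow affinity capture, and the TEV site provides for proteolytic cleavage at that position.

The plasmid belongs to an expanded auxin-inducible degron toolkit for C. elegans.
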