Addgene plasmid #154316: pJW1787
Purpose: NT Donor-cassette for SapTrap
Depositing lab: Jordan Ward. Depositing organization: University of California, Santa Cruz. Publication: An expanded auxin-inducible degron toolkit for Caenorhabditis elegans. Ashley GE, Duong T, Levenson MT, Martinez MAQ, Johnson LC, Hibshman JD, Saeger HN, Palmisano NJ, Doonan R, Martinez-Mendez R, Davidson BR, Zhang W, Ragle JM, Medwig-Kinney TN, Sirota SS, Goldstein B, Matus DQ, Dickinson DJ, Reiner DJ, Ward JD. Genetics. 2021 Mar 31;217(3). pii: 6104563. doi: 10.1093/genetics/iyab006. PubMed 33677541.
Backbone
  Vector backbone: pDONR221
  Backbone size w/o insert (bp): 2360
  Vector type: Worm Expression, CRISPR
Growth in bacteria
  Bacterial resistance: Kanamycin, 50 μg/mL
  Growth temperature: 37°C
  Growth strain: DH5alpha
  Copy number: High Copy
Gene/Insert
  Gene/Insert name: linker::TEV::BioTag::AID*::3xFLAG donor for NT slot in the SapTrap cloning system
  Species: C. elegans (nematode)
  Insert size (bp): 400
  Cloning method: Gibson Cloning
  Sequencing primers: 5′ M13 Forward (tgtaaaacgacggccagt); 3′ M13 Reverse (caggaaacagctatgaccatg)
Terms and licenses: Academic/Nonprofit Terms; Industry Terms: Not Available to Industry
How to cite: pJW1787 was a gift from Jordan Ward (Addgene plasmid # 154316 ; http://n2t.net/addgene:154316 ; RRID:Addgene_154316)
